Addgene plasmid #22028: pTriEx-mCherry-PA-Rac1-C450A
Purpose: Expression of Rac1 fused with light-insensitive LOV2 (C450A mutation)
Depositing lab: Klaus Hahn. Depositing organization: University of North Carolina at Chapel Hill. Publication: A genetically encoded photoactivatable Rac controls the motility of living cells. Wu YI, Frey D, Lungu OI, Jaehrig A, Schlichting I, Kuhlman B, Hahn KM. Nature. 2009 Sep 3. 461(7260):104-8. 10.1038/nature08241 PubMed 19693014.
Backbone
  Vector backbone: pTriEx
  Backbone manufacturer: Novagen
  Backbone size w/o insert (bp): 6000
  Vector type: Mammalian Expression, Bacterial Expression, Insect Expression
Growth in bacteria
  Bacterial resistance: Ampicillin, 100 μg/mL
  Growth temperature: 37°C
  Growth strain: DH5alpha
  Copy number: High Copy
Gene/Insert
  Gene/Insert name: PA-Rac1-C450A (alt name: LOV2-Rac1)
  Species: H. sapiens (human); Avena sativa (oat)
  Insert size (bp): 1100
  Mutation: LOV(Leu404-Leu546, C450A). Rac1 starts at Ile4 and contains mutations Q61L, E91H and N92H.
  GenBank ID: AAA36544
  Entrez Gene: RAC1 (a.k.a. MIG5, MRD48, Rac-1, TC-25, p21-Rac1)
  Promoter: CMV, p10
  Tag / fusion protein: 6xHis (N terminal on backbone); mCherry (N terminal on backbone)
  Cloning method: Restriction Enzyme; 5′ cloning site Bam HI (not destroyed); 3′ cloning site HindIII (not destroyed)
  Sequencing primers: 5′ pTriExUP
Terms and licenses: Academic/Nonprofit Terms; Industry Terms: Not Available to Industry
Depositor comments: Protocols for production and use of Hahn lab biosensors and photoactivatable proteins can be found on their web page, at the URL below. If you have suggestions for the protocols or have any questions, please feel free to contact the Hahn lab. Good luck with your experiments! Hahn lab biosensor protocol: http://www.hahnlab.com/tools/index.html Please note, Addgene has not confirmed all the mutations associated with this construct. We suggest sequence verifying this plasmid upon receipt.
How to cite: pTriEx-mCherry-PA-Rac1-C450A was a gift from Klaus Hahn (Addgene plasmid # 22028 ; http://n2t.net/addgene:22028 ; RRID:Addgene_22028)
