[The description below was written by a language model from this plasmid's Addgene catalogue record and pLannotate feature annotations shown in this document.]
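Description:
pTriEx-mCherry-PA-Rac1-C450A is a multi-host expression plasmid built on the Novagen pTriEx backbone, designed to drive the same open reading frame in mammalian, insect and bacterial cells. The sequenced record is about 6.7 kb. It is propagated in E. coli through a high-copy ColE1/pUC-type origin and selected with ampicillin (β-lactamase). Upstream of the coding region sit three stacked promoter systems. A CMV enhancer/promoter with a chimeric β-actin/β-globin intron fragment serves mammalian cells. A T7 promoter with a lac operator allows IPTG-regulated bacterial expression. The baculovirus p10 promoter serves insect cells. Transcripts end at a rabbit β-globin poly(A) signal and a T7 terminator. Flanking lef2/ORF603 and ORF1629 regions allow recombination into a baculovirus genome, and a single loxP site is also annotated.

The payload is an mCherry fusion to a control version of photoactivatable Rac1. The oat (Avena sativa) phototropin LOV2 domain, residues Leu404–Leu546, is joined to human Rac1 starting at Ile4. Rac1 carries the constitutively activating Q61L mutation plus E91H and N92H. The C450A substitution in LOV2 makes the domain light-insensitive, so the fusion serves as a non-photoresponsive control for light-controlled Rac experiments such as cell-motility studies, with mCherry marking expressing cells. The automated annotation labels the LOV2 segment as a flavin-binding fluorescent protein, which probably reflects homology between LOV domains rather than a separate reporter.

The catalogue lists an N-terminal 6xHis tag, whereas the feature table annotates only HSV and 6xHis tags downstream of Rac1. Whether these are translated depends on a stop codon, which the record does not state. The repository also notes that not all mutations have been confirmed.
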