Features (pLannotate 1.2.2; 21 found; start..end, strand, type, name):
     46..405     +  enhancer       CMV enhancer (fragment): human cytomegalovirus immediate early enhancer
    407..606     +  promoter       CMV promoter: human cytomegalovirus (CMV) immediate early promoter
    758..888     +  intron         chimeric intron (fragment): chimera between introns from chicken β-actin and rabbit β-globin
    957..975     +  promoter       T7 promoter: promoter for bacteriophage T7 RNA polymerase
    976..1000    +  protein_bind   lac operator: The lac repressor binds to the lac operator to inhibit transcription in E. coli. This inhibition can be relieved by adding lactose or isopropyl-β-D-thiogalactopyranoside (IPTG). lac repressor encoded by lacI
   1016..1125    +  promoter       p10 promoter: baculovirus promoter for expression in insect cells
   1170..1874    +  CDS            mCherry: mCherry is a basic (constitutively fluorescent) red fluorescent protein published in 2004, derived from Discosoma sp.. It is reported to be a very rapidly-maturing monomer with low acid sensitivity.
   1902..2231    +  CDS            SH3: SH3 is a basic (constitutively fluorescent) cyan fluorescent protein published in 2019, derived from Arabidopsis thaliana. It requires the cofactor flavin for fluorescence.
   2310..2879    +  CDS            Rac1 (Q61L): constitutively active mutant of human Rac family small GTPase 1
   2916..2948    +  CDS            HSV tag: HSV (herpes simplex virus) epitope tag
   2958..2975    +  CDS            6xHis: 6xHis affinity tag
   2990..3058    +  CDS            HBB (fragment): HBB_PONPY - Experimental evidence at transcript level: Swiss-Prot protein existence level 2. Involved in oxygen transport from the lung to the various peripheral tissues. From Pongo pygmaeus (Bornean orangutan).
   3133..3188    +  polyA_signal   β-globin poly(A) signal: rabbit β-globin polyadenylation signal (Gil and Proudfoot, 1987)
   3276..3323    +  terminator     T7 terminator: transcription terminator for bacteriophage T7 RNA polymerase
   3336..4041    +  misc_recomb    baculovirus recombination region (ORF1629): contains part of ORF1629
   4050..4083    +  protein_bind   loxP: Cre-mediated recombination occurs in the 8-bp core sequence (GCATACAT). Cre recombinase
   4251..4838    -  rep_origin     ori: high-copy-number ColE1/pMB1/pBR322/pUC origin of replication
   4851..5711    -  CDS            AmpR: β-lactamase; bla; confers resistance to ampicillin, carbenicillin, and related antibiotics
   5712..5763    -  promoter       AmpR promoter (fragment): bla
   5777..5812    +  CDS            lef2 (fragment): baculovirus late expression factor 2
   5954..34      +  misc_recomb    baculovirus recombination region (lef2/ORF603) (across the origin): contains ORF603 and part of lef2
>Addgene plasmid #22028 | pTriEx-mCherry-PA-Rac1-C450A | addgene full sequence | sequence record 213358 | Addgene NGS Result
ACAAACTGGAAATGTCTATCAATATATAGTTGCTGATGGCCGGCCTATTAATAGTAATCAATTACGGGGT
CATTAGTTCATAGCCCATATATGGAGTTCCGCGTTACATAACTTACGGTAAATGGCCCGCCTGGCTGACC
GCCCAACGACCCCCGCCCATTGACGTCAATAATGACGTATGTTCCCATAGTAACGCCAATAGGGACTTTC
CATTGACGTCAATGGGTGGAGTATTTACGGTAAACTGCCCACTTGGCAGTACATCAAGTGTATCATATGC
CAAGTCCGCCCCCTATTGACGTCAATGACGGTAAATGGCCCGCCTGGCATTATGCCCAGTACATGACCTT
ACGGGACTTTCCTACTTGGCAGTACATCTACGTATTAGTCATCGCTATTACCATGCTGATGCGGTTTTGG
CAGTACACCAATGGGCGTGGATAGCGGTTTGACTCACGGGGATTTCCAAGTCTCCACCCCATTGACGTCA
ATGGGAGTTTGTTTTGGCACCAAAATCAACGGGACTTTCCAAAATGTCGTAATAACCCCGCCCCGTTGAC
GCAAATGGGCGGTAGGCGTGTACGGTGGGAGGTCTATATAAGCAGACGTCGTTTAGTGAACCGTCAGATC
ACTAGATGCTTTATTGCGGTAGTTTATCACAGTTAAATTGCTAACGCCAGTCTCGAACTTAACGTGCAGA
AGTTGGTCGTGAGGCACTGGGCAGGTAAGTATCGGGCCCTTTGTGCGGGGGGAGCGGCTCGGGGCTGTCC
GCGGGGGGACGGCTGCCTTCGGGGGGGACGGGGCAGGGCGGGGTTCGGCTTCTGGCGTGTGACCGGCGGC
TCTAGAGCCTCTGCTAACCATGTTCATGCCTTCTTCTTTTTCCTACAGCTCCTGGGCAACGTGCTGGTTA
TTGTGCTGTCTCATCATTTTGGCAAAGAATTGGATCGGACCGAAATTAATACGACTCACTATAGGGGAAT
TGTGAGCGGATAACAATTCCCCGGAGTTAATCCGGGACCTTTAATTCAACCCAACACAATATATTATAGT
TAAATAAGAATTATTATCAAATCATTTGTATATTAATTAAAATACTATACTGTAAATTACATTTTATTTA
CAATCAAAGGAGATATACCATGGCACACCATCACCACCATCACGGATCTGTGAGCAAGGGCGAGGAGGAT
AACATGGCCATCATCAAGGAGTTCATGCGCTTCAAGGTGCACATGGAGGGCTCCGTGAACGGCCACGAGT
TCGAGATCGAGGGCGAGGGCGAGGGCCGCCCCTACGAGGGCACCCAGACCGCCAAGCTGAAGGTGACCAA
GGGTGGCCCCCTGCCCTTCGCCTGGGACATCCTGTCCCCTCAGTTCATGTACGGCTCCAAGGCCTACGTG
AAGCACCCCGCCGACATCCCCGACTACTTGAAGCTGTCCTTCCCCGAGGGCTTCAAGTGGGAGCGCGTGA
TGAACTTCGAGGACGGCGGCGTGGTGACCGTGACCCAGGACTCCTCCCTGCAGGACGGCGAGTTCATCTA
CAAGGTGAAGCTGCGCGGCACCAACTTCCCCTCCGACGGCCCCGTAATGCAGAAGAAGACCATGGGCTGG
GAGGCCTCCTCCGAGCGGATGTACCCCGAGGACGGCGCCCTGAAGGGCGAGATCAAGCAGAGGCTGAAGC
TGAAGGACGGCGGCCACTACGACGCTGAGGTCAAGACCACCTACAAGGCCAAGAAGCCCGTGCAGCTGCC
CGGCGCCTACAACGTCAACATCAAGTTGGACATCACCTCCCACAACGAGGACTACACCATCGTGGAACAG
TACGAACGCGCCGAGGGCCGCCACTCCACCGGCGGCATGGACGAGCTGTACAAGGGATCCTTGGCTACTA
CACTTGAACGTATTGAGAAGAACTTTGTCATTACTGACCCAAGATTGCCAGATAATCCCATTATATTCGC
GTCCGATAGTTTCTTGCAGTTGACAGAATATAGCCGTGAAGAAATTTTGGGAAGAAACGCAAGGTTTCTA
CAAGGTCCTGAAACTGATCGCGCGACAGTGAGAAAAATTAGAGATGCCATAGATAACCAAACAGAGGTCA
CTGTTCAGCTGATTAATTATACAAAGAGTGGTAAAAAGTTCTGGAACCTCTTTCACTTGCAGCCTATGCG
AGATCAGAAGGGAGATGTCCAGTACTTTATTGGGGTTCAGTTGGATGGAACTGAGCATGTCCGAGATGCT
GCCGAGAGAGAGGGAGTCATGCTGATTAAGAAAACTGCAGAAAATATTGATGAGGCGGCAAAAGAACTTA
TCAAGTGTGTGGTGGTGGGAGACGGAGCTGTAGGTAAAACTTGCCTACTGATCAGTTACACAACCAATGC
ATTTCCTGGAGAATATATCCCTACTGTCTTTGACAATTATTCTGCCAATGTTATGGTAGATGGAAAACCG
GTGAATCTGGGCTTATGGGATACAGCTGGACTAGAAGATTATGACAGATTACGCCCCCTATCCTATCCGC
AAACAGATGTGTTCTTAATTTGCTTTTCCCTTGTGAGTCCTGCATCATTCCACCACGTCCGTGCAAAGTG
GTATCCTGAGGTGCGGCACCACTGTCCCAACACTCCCATCATCCTAGTGGGAACTAAACTTGATCTTAGG
GATGATAAAGACACGATCGAGAAACTGAAGGAGAAGAAGCTGACTCCCATCACCTATCCGCAGGGTCTAG
CCATGGCTAAGGAGATTGGTGCTGTAAAATACCTGGAGTGCTCGGCGCTCACACAGCGAGGCCTCAAGAC
AGTGTTTGACGAAGCGATCCGAGCAGTCCTCTGCCCGCCTCCCGTGAAGAAGAGGAAGAGAAAATGCCTG
CTGTTGTAAAAGCTTGCGGCCGCACAGCTGTATACACGTGCAAGCCAGCCAGAACTCGCCCCGGAAGACC
CCGAGGATCTCGAGCACCACCATCACCATCACCATCACTAAGTGATTAACCTCAGGTGCAGGCTGCCTAT
CAGAAGGTGGTGGCTGGTGTGGCCAATGCCCTGGCTCACAAATACCACTGAGATCGATCTTTTTCCCTCT
GCCAAAAATTATGGGGACATCATGAAGCCCCTTGAGCATCTGACTTCTGGCTAATAAAGGAAATTTATTT
TCATTGCAATAGTGTGTTGGAATTTTTTGTGTCTCTCACTCGGAAGGACATATGGGAGGGCAAATCATTT
AAAACATCAGAATGAGTATTTGGTTTAGAGTTTGGCAACATATGCCCATATGTAACTAGCATAACCCCTT
GGGGCCTCTAAACGGGTCTTGAGGGGTTTTTTGCTGAAAGCATGCGGAGGAAATTCTCCTTGAAGTTTCC
CTGGTGTTCAAAGTAAAGGAGTTTGCACCAGACGCACCTCTGTTCACTGGTCCGGCGTATTAAAACACGA
TACATTGTTATTAGTACATTTATTAAGCGCTAGATTCTGTGCGTTGTTGATTTACAGACAATTGTTGTAC
GTATTTTAATAATTCATTAAATTTATAATCTTTAGGGTGGTATGTTAGAGCGAAAATCAAATGATTTTCA
GCGTCTTTATATCTGAATTTAAATATTAAATCCTCAATAGATTTGTAAAATAGGTTTCGATTAGTTTCAA
ACAAGGGTTGTTTTTCCGAACCGATGGCTGGACTATCTAATGGATTTTCGCTCAACGCCACAAAACTTGC
CAAATCTTGTAGCAGCAATCTAGCTTTGTCGATATTCGTTTGTGTTTTGTTTTGTAATAAAGGTTCGACG
TCGTTCAAAATATTATGCGCTTTTGTATTTCTTTCATCACTGTCGTTAGTGTACAATTGACTCGACGTAA
ACACGTTAAATAGAGCTTGGACATATTTAACATCGGGCGTGTTAGCTTTATTAGGCCGATTATCGTCGTC
GTCCCAACCCTCGTCGTTAGAAGTTGCTTCCGAAGACGATTTTGCCATAGCCACACGACGCCTATTAATT
GTGTCGGCTAACACGTCCGCGATCAAATTTGTAGTTGAGCTTTTTGGAATTGCGATCGCATAACTTCGTA
TAGCATACATTATACGAAGTTATAAGCTCGGAACGCTGCGCTCGGTCGTTCGGCTGCGGCGAGCGGTATC
AGCTCACTCAAAGGCGGTAATACGGTTATCCACAGAATCAGGGGATAACGCAGGAAAGAACATGTGAGCA
AAAGGCCAGCAAAAGGCCAGGAACCGTAAAAAGGCCGCGTTGCTGGCGTTTTTCCATAGGCTCCGCCCCC
TGACGAGCATCACAAAAATCGACGCTCAAGTCAGAGGTGGCGAAACCCGACAGGACTATAAAGATACCAG
GCGTTTCCCCCTGGAAGCTCCCTCGTGCGCTCTCCTGTTCCGACCCTGCCGCTTACCGGATACCTGTCCG
CCTTTCTCCCTTCGGGAAGCGTGGCGCTTTCTCATAGCTCACGCTGTAGGTATCTCAGTTCGGTGTAGGT
CGTTCGCTCCAAGCTGGGCTGTGTGCACGAACCCCCCGTTCAGCCCGACCGCTGCGCCTTATCCGGTAAC
TATCGTCTTGAGTCCAACCCGGTAAGACACGACTTATCGCCACTGGCAGCAGCCACTGGTAACAGGATTA
GCAGAGCGAGGTATGTAGGCGGTGCTACAGAGTTCTTGAAGTGGTGGCCTAACTACGGCTACACTAGAAG
AACAGTATTTGGTATCTGCGCTCTGCTGAAGCCAGTTACCTTCGGAAAAAGAGTTGGTAGCTCTTGATCC
GGCAAACAAACCACCGCTGGTAGCGGTGGTTTTTTTGTTTGCAAGCAGCAGATTACGCGCAGAAAAAAAG
GATCTCAAGAAGATCCTTTGTTACCAATGCTTAATCAGTGAGGCACCTATCTCAGCGATCTGTCTATTTC
GTTCATCCATAGTTGCCTGACTCCCCGTCGTGTAGATAACTACGATACGGGAGGGCTTACCATCTGGCCC
CAGTGCTGCAATGATACCGCGAGACCCACGCTCACCGGCTCCAGATTTATCAGCAATAAACCAGCCAGCC
GGAAGGGCCGAGCGCAGAAGTGGTCCTGCAACTTTATCCGCCTCCATCCAGTCTATTAATTGTTGCCGGG
AAGCTAGAGTAAGTAGTTCGCCAGTTAATAGTTTGCGCAACGTTGTTGCCATTGCTACAGGCATCGTGGT
GTCACGCTCGTCGTTTGGTATGGCTTCATTCAGCTCCGGTTCCCAACGATCAAGGCGAGTTACATGATCC
CCCATGTTGTGCAAAAAAGCGGTTAGCTCCTTCGGTCCTCCGATCGTTGTCAGAAGTAAGTTGGCCGCAG
TGTTATCACTCATGGTTATGGCAGCACTGCATAATTCTCTTACTGTCATGCCATCCGTAAGATGCTTTTC
TGTGACTGGTGAGTACTCAACCAAGTCATTCTGAGAATAGTGTATGCGGCGACCGAGTTGCTCTTGCCCG
GCGTCAATACGGGATAATACCGCGCCACATAGCAGAACTTTAAAAGTGCTCATCATTGGAAAACGTTCTT
CGGGGCGAAAACTCTCAAGGATCTTACCGCTGTTGAGATCCAGTTCGATGTAACCCACTCGTGCACCCAA
CTGATCTTCAGCATCTTTTACTTTCACCAGCGTTTCTGGGTGAGCAAAAACAGGAAGGCAAAATGCCGCA
AAAAAGGGAATAAGGGCGACACGGAAATGTTGAATACTCATACTCTTCCTTTTTCAATATTATTGAAGCA
TTTATCAGGGTTATTGTCTCATGTCCGCGCGTTTCCTGCATCTTTTAATCAAATCCCAAGATGTGTATAA
ACGCGCCGGTATGTACAGGAAGAGGTTTATACTAAACTGTTACATTGCAAACGTGGTTTCGTGTGCCAAG
TGTGAAAACCGATGTTTAATCAAGGCTCTGACGCATTTCTACAACCACGACTCCAAGTGTGTGGGTGAAG
TCATGCATCTTTTAATCAAATCCCAAGATGTGTATAAACCACCAAACTGCCAAAAAATGAAAACTGTCGA
CAAGCTCTGTCCGTTTGCTGGCAACTGCAAGGGTCTCAATCCTATTTGTAATTATTGAATAATAAAACAA
TTATAAATGTCAAATTTGTTTTTTATTAACGATACAAACCAAACGCAACAAGAACATTTGTAGTATTATC
TATAATTGAAAACGCGTAGTTATAATCGCTGAGGTAATATTTAAAATCATTTTCAAATGATTCACAGTTA
ATTTGCGACAATATAATTTTATTTTCACATAAACTAGACGCCTTGTCGTCTTCTTCTTCGTATTCCTTCT
CTTTTTCATTTTTCTCTTCATAAAAATTAACATAGTTATTATCGTATCCATATATGTATCTATCGTATAG
AGTAAATTTTTTGTTGTCATAAATATATATGTCTTTTTTAATGGGGTGTATAGTACCGCTGCGCATAGTT
TTTCTGTAATTTACAACAGTGCTATTTTCTGGTAGTTCTTCGGAGTGTGTTGCTTTAATTATTAAATTTA
TATAATCAATGAATTTGGGATCGTCGGTTTTGTACAATATGTTGCCGGCATAGTACGCAGCTTCTTCTAG
TTCAATTACACCATTTTTTAGCAGCACCGGATTAACATAACTTTCCAAAATGTTGTACGAACCGTTAAAC
AAAAACAGTTCACCTCCCTTTTCTATACTATTGTCTGCGAGCAGTTGTTTGTTGTTAAAAATAACAGCCA
TTGTAATGAGACGCACAAACTAATATC
